>Addgene plasmid #143520 | TFORF1561 | addgene full sequence | sequence record 400382 | Addgene NGS Result
TTAATGTAGTCTTATGCAATACTCTTGTAGTCTTGCAACATGGTAACGATGAGTTAGCAACATGCCTTAC
AAGGAGAGAAAAAGCACCGTGCATGCCGATTGGTGGAAGTAAGGTGGTACGATCGTGCCTTATTAGGAAG
GCAACAGACGGGTCTGACATGGATTGGACGAACCACTGAATTGCCGCATTGCAGAGATATTGTATTTAAG
TGCCTAGCTCGATACATAAACGGGTCTCTCTGGTTAGACCAGATCTGAGCCTGGGAGCTCTCTGGCTAAC
TAGGGAACCCACTGCTTAAGCCTCAATAAAGCTTGCCTTGAGTGCTTCAAGTAGTGTGTGCCCGTCTGTT
GTGTGACTCTGGTAACTAGAGATCCCTCAGACCCTTTTAGTCAGTGTGGAAAATCTCTAGCAGTGGCGCC
CGAACAGGGACTTGAAAGCGAAAGGGAAACCAGAGGAGCTCTCTCGACGCAGGACTCGGCTTGCTGAAGC
GCGCACGGCAAGAGGCGAGGGGCGGCGACTGGTGAGTACGCCAAAAATTTTGACTAGCGGAGGCTAGAAG
GAGAGAGATGGGTGCGAGAGCGTCAGTATTAAGCGGGGGAGAATTAGATCGCGATGGGAAAAAATTCGGT
TAAGGCCAGGGGGAAAGAAAAAATATAAATTAAAACATATAGTATGGGCAAGCAGGGAGCTAGAACGATT
CGCAGTTAATCCTGGCCTGTTAGAAACATCAGAAGGCTGTAGACAAATACTGGGACAGCTACAACCATCC
CTTCAGACAGGATCAGAAGAACTTAGATCATTATATAATACAGTAGCAACCCTCTATTGTGTGCATCAAA
GGATAGAGATAAAAGACACCAAGGAAGCTTTAGACAAGATAGAGGAAGAGCAAAACAAAAGTAAGACCAC
CGCACAGCAAGCGGCCGCTGATCTTCAGACCTGGAGGAGGAGATATGAGGGACAATTGGAGAAGTGAATT
ATATAAATATAAAGTAGTAAAAATTGAACCATTAGGAGTAGCACCCACCAAGGCAAAGAGAAGAGTGGTG
CAGAGAGAAAAAAGAGCAGTGGGAATAGGAGCTTTGTTCCTTGGGTTCTTGGGAGCAGCAGGAAGCACTA
TGGGCGCAGCGTCAATGACGCTGACGGTACAGGCCAGACAATTATTGTCTGGTATAGTGCAGCAGCAGAA
CAATTTGCTGAGGGCTATTGAGGCGCAACAGCATCTGTTGCAACTCACAGTCTGGGGCATCAAGCAGCTC
CAGGCAAGAATCCTGGCTGTGGAAAGATACCTAAAGGATCAACAGCTCCTGGGGATTTGGGGTTGCTCTG
GAAAACTCATTTGCACCACTGCTGTGCCTTGGAATGCTAGTTGGAGTAATAAATCTCTGGAACAGATTTG
GAATCACACGACCTGGATGGAGTGGGACAGAGAAATTAACAATTACACAAGCTTAATACACTCCTTAATT
GAAGAATCGCAAAACCAGCAAGAAAAGAATGAACAAGAATTATTGGAATTAGATAAATGGGCAAGTTTGT
GGAATTGGTTTAACATAACAAATTGGCTGTGGTATATAAAATTATTCATAATGATAGTAGGAGGCTTGGT
AGGTTTAAGAATAGTTTTTGCTGTACTTTCTATAGTGAATAGAGTTAGGCAGGGATATTCACCATTATCG
TTTCAGACCCACCTCCCAACCCCGAGGGGACCCATGCATTGCATCTCAATTAGTCAGCAACCAGGTGTGG
AAAGTCCCCAGGCTCCCCAGCAGGCAGAAGTATGCAAAGCATGCGTCTCAATTAGTCAGCAACCATAGTC
CCGCCCCTAACTCCGCCCATCCCGCCCCTAACTCCGCCCAGTTCCGCCCATTCTCCGCCCCATGGCTGAC
TAATTTTTTTTATTTATGCAGAGGCCGAGGCCGCCTCGGCCTCTGAGCTATTCCAGAAGTAGTGAGGAGG
CTTTTTTGGAGGCCTAGGCTTTTGCAAAAAGCTTTCTAGAGGTACCACCGGAGCTTACCATGACCGAGTA
CAAGCCCACGGTGCGCCTCGCCACCCGCGACGACGTCCCCAGGGCCGTACGCACCCTCGCCGCCGCGTTC
GCCGACTACCCCGCCACGCGCCACACCGTCGATCCGGACCGCCACATCGAGCGGGTCACCGAGCTGCAAG
AACTCTTCCTCACGCGCGTCGGGCTCGACATCGGCAAGGTGTGGGTCGCGGACGACGGCGCCGCCGTGGC
GGTCTGGACCACGCCGGAGAGCGTCGAAGCGGGGGCGGTGTTCGCCGAGATCGGCCCGCGCATGGCCGAG
TTGAGCGGTTCCCGGCTGGCCGCGCAGCAACAGATGGAAGGCCTCCTGGCGCCGCACCGGCCCAAGGAGC
CCGCGTGGTTCCTGGCCACCGTCGGCGTCTCGCCCGACCACCAGGGCAAGGGTCTGGGCAGCGCCGTCGT
GCTCCCCGGAGTGGAGGCGGCCGAGCGCGCCGGGGTGCCCGCCTTCCTGGAGACCTCCGCGCCCCGCAAC
CTCCCCTTCTACGAGCGGCTCGGCTTCACCGTCACCGCCGACGTCGAGGTGCCCGAAGGACCGCGCACCT
GGTGCATGACCCGCAAGCCCGGTGCCAGTTAACGAATTCTAGATCTTGAGACAAATGGCAGTATTCATCC
ACAATTTTAAAAGAAAAGGGGGGATTGGGGGGTACAGTGCAGGGGAAAGAATAGTAGACATAATAGCAAC
AGACATACAAACTAAAGAATTACAAAAACAAATTACAAAAATTCAAAATTTTCGGGTTTATTACAGGGAC
AGCAGAGATCCACTTTGGCGCCGGCTCGAGGCCTGCAGGTGCAAAGATGGATAAAGTTTTAAACAGAGAG
GAATCTTTGCAGCTAATGGACCTTCTAGGTCTTGAAAGGAGTGGGAATTGGCTCCGGTGCCCGTCAGTGG
GCAGAGCGCACATCGCCCACAGTCCCCGAGAAGTTGGGGGGAGGGGTCGGCAATTGAACCGGTGCCTAGA
GAAGGTGGCGCGGGGTAAACTGGGAAAGTGATGTCGTGTACTGGCTCCGCCTTTTTCCCGAGGGTGGGGG
AGAACCGTATATAAGTGCAGTAGTCGCCGTGAACGTTCTTTTTCGCAACGGGTTTGCCGCCAGAACACAG
GTAAGTGCCGTGTGTGGTTCCCGCGGGCCTGGCCTCTTTACGGGTTATGGCCCTTGCGTGCCTTGAATTA
CTTCCACCTGGCTGCAGTACGTGATTCTTGATCCCGAGCTTCGGGTTGGAAGTGGGTGGGAGAGTTCGAG
GCCTTGCGCTTAAGGAGCCCCTTCGCCTCGTGCTTGAGTTGAGGCCTGGCCTGGGCGCTGGGGCCGCCGC
GTGCGAATCTGGTGGCACCTTCGCGCCTGTCTCGCTGCTTTCGATAAGTCTCTAGCCATTTAAAATTTTT
GATGACCTGCTGCGACGCTTTTTTTCTGGCAAGATAGTCTTGTAAATGCGGGCCAAGATCTGCACACTGG
TATTTCGGTTTTTGGGGCCGCGGGCGGCGACGGGGCCCGTGCGTCCCAGCGCACATGTTCGGCGAGGCGG
GGCCTGCGAGCGCGGCCACCGAGAATCGGACGGGGGTAGTCTCAAGCTGGCCGGCCTGCTCTGGTGCCTG
GCCTCGCGCCGCCGTGTATCGCCCCGCCCTGGGCGGCAAGGCTGGCCCGGTCGGCACCAGTTGCGTGAGC
GGAAAGATGGCCGCTTCCCGGCCCTGCTGCAGGGAGCTCAAAATGGAGGACGCGGCGCTCGGGAGAGCGG
GCGGGTGAGTCACCCACACAAAGGAAAAGGGCCTTTCCGTCCTCAGCCGTCGCTTCATGTGACTCCACGG
AGTACCGGGCGCCGTCCAGGCACCTCGATTAGTTCTCGAGCTTTTGGAGTACGTCGTCTTTAGGTTGGGG
GGAGGGGTTTTATGCGATGGAGTTTCCCCACACTGAGTGGGTGGAGACTGAAGTTAGGCCAGCTTGGCAC
TTGATGTAATTCTCCTTGGAATTTGCCCTTTTTGAGTTTGGATCTTGGTTCATTCTCAAGCCTCAGACAG
TGGTTCAAAGTTTTTTTCTTCCATTTCAGGTGTCGTGAGGCTAGCACCGCCACCATGGCGCCGCCCCCAG
CCCCGCTCCTGGCGCCGAGGCCCGGGGAGACCCGGCCTGGTTGCAGGAAGCCCGGGACTGTGAGCTTCGC
GGACGTGGCCGTGTACTTCTCCCCGGAGGAGTGGGGCTGTCTGCGGCCCGCGCAGAGGGCTCTGTACCGG
GACGTGATGCAGGAGACCTACGGCCACCTGGGCGCGCTCGGATTCCCAGGCCCCAAACCAGCCCTCATCT
CTTGGATGGAACAGGAGAGTGAGGCTTGGAGCCCCGCCGCCCAGGATCCTGAGAAGGGGGAAAGACTGGG
AGGAGCTCGGAGAGGAGATGTCCCAAACAGGAAGGAAGAGGAACCGGAGGAAGTCCCAAGAGCCAAAGGG
CCTAGAAAGGCTCCTGTGAAGGAGAGTCCTGAAGTGCTGGTGGAACGCAACCCTGACCCAGCTATTAGCG
TGGCCCCGGCACGGGCACAGCCACCCAAAAATGCTGCCTGGGACCCGACCACAGGAGCACAGCCCCCGGC
ACCCATACCCAGCATGGATGCTCAGGCCGGCCAGCGGCGCCACGTGTGCACGGACTGCGGCCGCCGCTTC
ACCTACCCCTCACTGCTGGTCAGCCACAGGCGCATGCACTCGGGGGAGCGGCCTTTCCCCTGCCCCGAGT
GTGGCATGCGCTTCAAGAGGAAGTTCGCAGTGGAAGCGCACCAGTGGATCCACCGCTCCTGCTCCGGGGG
GCGGCGGGGCCGGAGGCCTGGGATCCGGGCTGTGCCTCGGGCCCCCGTCCGAGGTGACCGGGACCCGCCT
GTGCTCTTCCGGCACTACCCAGACATCTTCGAGGAGTGCGGCTAGTAATGAACTAGTCCGTAACTTGAAA
GTATTTCGATTTCTTGGCTTTATATATCTTGTGGAAAGGACGACCAGTCTCGATCAATCGCTCTTGCACG
CGTTAAGTCGACAATCAACCTCTGGATTACAAAATTTGTGAAAGATTGACTGGTATTCTTAACTATGTTG
CTCCTTTTACGCTATGTGGATACGCTGCTTTAATGCCTTTGTATCATGCTATTGCTTCCCGTATGGCTTT
CATTTTCTCCTCCTTGTATAAATCCTGGTTGCTGTCTCTTTATGAGGAGTTGTGGCCCGTTGTCAGGCAA
CGTGGCGTGGTGTGCACTGTGTTTGCTGACGCAACCCCCACTGGTTGGGGCATTGCCACCACCTGTCAGC
TCCTTTCCGGGACTTTCGCTTTCCCCCTCCCTATTGCCACGGCGGAACTCATCGCCGCCTGCCTTGCCCG
CTGCTGGACAGGGGCTCGGCTGTTGGGCACTGACAATTCCGTGGTGTTGTCGGGGAAATCATCGTCCTTT
CCTTGGCTGCTCGCCTGTGTTGCCACCTGGATTCTGCGCGGGACGTCCTTCTGCTACGTCCCTTCGGCCC
TCAATCCAGCGGACCTTCCTTCCCGCGGCCTGCTGCCGGCTCTGCGGCCTCTTCCGCGTCTTCGCCTTCG
CCCTCAGACGAGTCGGATCTCCCTTTGGGCCGCCTCCCCGCGTCGACTTTAAGACCAATGACTTACAAGG
CAGCTGTAGATCTTAGCCACTTTTTAAAAGAAAAGGGGGGACTGGAAGGGCTAATTCACTCCCAACGAAG
ACAAGATCTGCTTTTTGCTTGTACTGGGTCTCTCTGGTTAGACCAGATCTGAGCCTGGGAGCTCTCTGGC
TAACTAGGGAACCCACTGCTTAAGCCTCAATAAAGCTTGCCTTGAGTGCTTCAAGTAGTGTGTGCCCGTC
TGTTGTGTGACTCTGGTAACTAGAGATCCCTCAGACCCTTTTAGTCAGTGTGGAAAATCTCTAGCAGTAC
GTATAGTAGTTCATGTCATCTTATTATTCAGTATTTATAACTTGCAAAGAAATGAATATCAGAGAGTGAG
AGGAACTTGTTTATTGCAGCTTATAATGGTTACAAATAAAGCAATAGCATCACAAATTTCACAAATAAAG
CATTTTTTTCACTGCATTCTAGTTGTGGTTTGTCCAAACTCATCAATGTATCTTATCATGTCTGGCTCTA
GCTATCCCGCCCCTAACTCCGCCCATCCCGCCCCTAACTCCGCCCAGTTCCGCCCATTCTCCGCCCCATG
GCTGACTAATTTTTTTTATTTATGCAGAGGCCGAGGCCGCCTCGGCCTCTGAGCTATTCCAGAAGTAGTG
AGGAGGCTTTTTTGGAGGCCTAGGGACGTACCCAATTCGCCCTATAGTGAGTCGTATTACGCGCGCTCAC
TGGCCGTCGTTTTACAACGTCGTGACTGGGAAAACCCTGGCGTTACCCAACTTAATCGCCTTGCAGCACA
TCCCCCTTTCGCCAGCTGGCGTAATAGCGAAGAGGCCCGCACCGATCGCCCTTCCCAACAGTTGCGCAGC
CTGAATGGCGAATGGG
[124 nt withheld, positions 6527-6650]
C
[91 nt withheld, positions 6652-6742]
A
[49 nt withheld, positions 6744-6792]
CCTTTGACGTTGGAGTCCACGTTCTTT
[37 nt withheld, positions 6820-6856]
ACCCTATCTCGGTCTATTCTTTTGATTTATAAGGGATTTTGCCGATTTCGGCCTATTGGTTAAAAAATGA
GCTGATTTAACAAAAATTTAACGCGAATTTTAACAAAATATTAACGCTTACAATTTAGGTGGCACTTTTC
GGGGAAATGTGCGCGGAACCCCTATTTGTTTATTTTTCTAAATACATTCAAATATGTATCCGCTCATGAG
ACAATAACCCTGATAAATGCTTCAATAATATTGAAAAAGGAAGAGTATGAGTATTCAACATTTCCGTGTC
GCCCTTATTCCCTTTTTTGCGGCATTTTGCCTTCCTGTTTTTGCTCACCCAGAAACGCTGGTGAAAGTAA
AAGATGCTGAAGATCAGTTGGGTGCACGAGTGGGTTACATCGAACTGGATCTCAACAGCGGTAAGATCCT
TGAGAGTTTTCGCCCCGAAGAACGTTTTCCAATGATGAGCACTTTTAAAGTTCTGCTATGTGGCGCGGTA
TTATCCCGTATTGACGCCGGGCAAGAGCAACTCGGTCGCCGCATACACTATTCTCAGAATGACTTGGTTG
AGTACTCACCAGTCACAGAAAAGCATCTTACGGATGGCATGACAGTAAGAGAATTATGCAGTGCTGCCAT
AACCATGAGTGATAACACTGCGGCCAACTTACTTCTGACAACGATCGGAGGACCGAAGGAGCTAACCGCT
TTTTTGCACAACATGGGGGATCATGTAACTCGCCTTGATCGTTGGGAACCGGAGCTGAATGAAGCCATAC
CAAACGACGAGCGTGACACCACGATGCCTGTAGCAATGGCAACAACGTTGCGCAAACTATTAACTGGCGA
ACTACTTACTCTAGCTTCCCGGCAACAATTAATAGACTGGATGGAGGCGGATAAAGTTGCAGGACCACTT
CTGCGCTCGGCCCTTCCGGCTGGCTGGTTTATTGCTGATAAATCTGGAGCCGGTGAGCGTGGGTCTCGCG
GTATCATTGCAGCACTGGGGCCAGATGGTAAGCCCTCCCGTATCGTAGTTATCTACACGACGGGGAGTCA
GGCAACTATGGATGAACGAAATAGACAGATCGCTGAGATAGGTGCCTCACTGATTAAGCATTGGTAACTG
TCAGACCAAGTTTACTCATATATACTTTAGATTGATTTAAAACTTCATTTTTAATTTAAAAGGATCTAGG
TGAAGATCCTTTTTGATAATCTCATGACCAAAATCCCTTAACGTGAGTTTTCGTTCCACTGAGCGTCAGA
CCCCGTAGAAAAGATCAAAGGATCTTCTTGAGATCCTTTTTTTCTGCGCGTAATCTGCTGCTTGCAAACA
AAAAAACCACCGCTACCAGCGGTGGTTTGTTTGCCGGATCAAGAGCTACCAACTCTTTTTCCGAAGGTAA
CTGGCTTCAGCAGAGCGCAGATACCAAATACTGTTCTTCTAGTGTAGCCGTAGTTAGGCCACCACTTCAA
GAACTCTGTAGCACCGCCTACATACCTCGCTCTGCTAATCCTGTTACCAGTGGCTGCTGCCAGTGGCGAT
AAGTCGTGTCTTACCGGGTTGGACTCAAGACGATAGTTACCGGATAAGGCGCAGCGGTCGGGCTGAACGG
GGGGTTCGTGCACACAGCCCAGCTTGGAGCGAACGACCTACACCGAACTGAGATACCTACAGCGTGAGCT
ATGAGAAAGCGCCACGCTTCCCGAAGGGAGAAAGGCGGACAGGTATCCGGTAAGCGGCAGGGTCGGAACA
GGAGAGCGCACGAGGGAGCTTCCAGGGGGAAACGCCTGGTATCTTTATAGTCCTGTCGGGTTTCGCCACC
TCTGACTTGAGCGTCGATTTTTGTGATGCTCGTCAGGGGGGCGGAGCCTATGGAAAAACGCCAGCAACGC
GGCCTTTTTACGGTTCCTGGCCTTTTGCTGGCCTTTTGCTCACATGTTCTTTCCTGCGTTATCCCCTGAT
TCTGTGGATAACCGTATTACCGCCTTTGAGTGAGCTGATACCGCTCGCCGCAGCCGAACGACCGAGCGCA
GCGAGTCAGTGAGCGAGGAAGCGGAAGAGCGCCCAATACGCAAACCGCCTCTCCCCGCGCGTTGGCCGAT
TCATTAATGCAGCTGGCACGACAGGTTTCCCGACTGGAAAGCGGGCAGTGAGCGCAACGCAATTAATGTG
AGTTAGCTCACTCATTAGGCACCCCAGGCTTTACACTTTATGCTTCCGGCTCGTATGTTGTGTGGAATTG
TGAGCGGATAACAATTTCACACAGGAAACAGCTATGACCATGATTACGCCAAGCGCGCAATTAACCCTCA
CTAAAGGGAACAAAAGCTGGAGCTGCAAGC
Features (pLannotate 1.2.2; 31 found; start..end, strand, type, name):
      5..231     +  promoter       RSV promoter: Rous sarcoma virus enhancer/promoter
    232..412     +  LTR            5' LTR (truncated): truncated 5' long terminal repeat (LTR) from HIV-1
    459..584     +  misc_feature   HIV-1 Ψ: packaging signal of human immunodeficiency virus type 1
    568..931     +  CDS            HIV-1 gag (fragment): gag protein from human immunodeficiency virus 1; gag
   1077..1310    +  misc_feature   RRE: The Rev response element (RRE) of HIV-1 allows for Rev-dependent mRNA export from the nucleus to the cytoplasm.
   1687..1713    +  CDS            Rev (fragment): human immunodeficiency virus 1 (HIV-1) Rev protein; rev; enhances nuclear export of unspliced and incompletely spliced viral mRNAs
   1720..1743    +  promoter       SV40 promoter (fragment): SV40 early promoter
   1744..1815    +  promoter       SV40 promoter (fragment): SV40 enhancer and early promoter
   1839..1974    +  rep_origin     SV40 ori: SV40 origin of replication
   2020..2616    +  CDS            PuroR (fragment): puromycin N-acetyltransferase; pac from Streptomyces; confers resistance to puromycin
   2665..2782    +  misc_feature   cPPT/CTS: central polypurine tract and central termination sequence of HIV-1
   2847..2913    +  CDS            small t antigen (fragment): SV40 (simian virus 40) small t antigen
   2920..4098    +  promoter       EF-1α promoter: strong constitutive promoter for human elongation factor EF-1α
   4115..4942    +  CDS            ZNF688: ZN688_HUMAN - Experimental evidence at protein level: Swiss-Prot protein existence level 1. May be involved in transcriptional regulation. From Homo sapiens (Human).
   4958..5011    +  promoter       U6 promoter (fragment): RNA polymerase III promoter for human U6 snRNA
   5053..5641    +  misc_feature   WPRE: woodchuck hepatitis virus posttranscriptional regulatory element
   5692..5711    +  misc_feature   cPPT/CTS (fragment): central polypurine tract and central termination sequence of HIV-1
   5713..5946    +  LTR            3' LTR (ΔU3): self-inactivating 3' long terminal repeat (LTR) from HIV-1
   6024..6145    +  polyA_signal   SV40 poly(A) signal: SV40 polyadenylation signal
   6185..6320    +  rep_origin     SV40 ori: SV40 origin of replication
   6341..6359    -  promoter       T7 promoter: promoter for bacteriophage T7 RNA polymerase
   6367..6522    +  CDS            lacZα (fragment): LacZα fragment of β-galactosidase; lacZ fragment
   6527..6955    +  rep_origin     f1 ori (sequence partly withheld): f1 bacteriophage origin of replication; arrow indicates direction of (+) strand synthesis
   7008..7112    +  promoter       AmpR promoter: bla
   7113..7973    +  CDS            AmpR: β-lactamase; bla; confers resistance to ampicillin, carbenicillin, and related antibiotics
   8144..8732    +  rep_origin     ori: high-copy-number ColE1/pMB1/pBR322/pUC origin of replication
   8915..9007    +  CDS            lacI (fragment): lac repressor; lacI; The lac repressor binds to the lac operator to inhibit transcription in E. coli. This inhibition can be relieved by adding lactose or isopropyl-β-D-thiogalactopyranoside (IPTG).
   9020..9041    +  protein_bind   CAP binding site: CAP binding activates transcription in the presence of cAMP. E. coli catabolite activator protein
   9056..9086    +  promoter       lac promoter: promoter for the E. coli lac operon
   9094..9110    +  protein_bind   lac operator: The lac repressor binds to the lac operator to inhibit transcription in E. coli. This inhibition can be relieved by adding lactose or isopropyl-β-D-thiogalactopyranoside (IPTG). lac repressor encoded by lacI
   9155..9173    +  promoter       T3 promoter: promoter for bacteriophage T3 RNA polymerase
