[The description below was written by a language model from this plasmid's Addgene catalogue record and pLannotate feature annotations shown in this document.]
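Description:
TFORF1561 is a third-generation-style, self-inactivating lentiviral expression plasmid built on the pLX_TRC317 backbone. It carries the human zinc finger protein ZNF688 as one member of a barcoded transcription factor ORF collection. In bacteria it replicates from a high-copy ColE1/pUC-type origin and is selected with ampicillin through the β-lactamase gene. An f1 origin and remnants of lac/lacZα cloning-vector sequence, flanked by T7 and T3 promoters, are also present in the backbone. The depositor notes that the plasmid can recombine, as is common for vectors carrying LTR repeats.

The viral genome is transcribed from an RSV promoter fused to a truncated HIV-1 5' LTR. It contains the Ψ packaging signal with a gag fragment, the Rev response element for Rev-dependent nuclear export, a cPPT/CTS element, and a ΔU3 3' LTR followed by an SV40 polyadenylation signal. Two expression units lie between the LTRs. An SV40 early promoter drives puromycin N-acetyltransferase, which allows selection of transduced mammalian cells. Downstream, the strong constitutive EF-1α promoter drives the ZNF688 coding sequence, and a WPRE follows to enhance transcript stability and expression.

According to the record, each ORF in the collection is paired with a unique 24-bp barcode. The barcode is not annotated in the feature table, which shows only a short U6 promoter-like fragment between the ORF and the WPRE. The barcodes allow the overexpressed factor to be identified in pooled screens, and the construct is intended for lentiviral overexpression of ZNF688 in such screens, for example studies of directed differentiation.
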