Addgene plasmid #143520: TFORF1561
Purpose: Lentiviral vector for overexpressing transcription factor ORFs with unique 24-bp barcodes. Barcodes facilitate identification of transcription factors in pooled screens.
Depositing lab: Feng Zhang. Depositing organization: Broad Institute. Publication: A transcription factor atlas of directed differentiation. Joung J, Ma S, Tay T, Geiger-Schuller KR, Kirchgatterer PC, Verdine VK, Guo B, Arias-Garcia MA, Allen WE, Singh A, Kuksenko O, Abudayyeh OO, Gootenberg JS, Fu Z, Macrae RK, Buenrostro JD, Regev A, Zhang F. Cell. 2023 Jan 5;186(1):209-229.e26. doi: 10.1016/j.cell.2022.11.026. PubMed 36608654.
Backbone
  Vector backbone: pLX_TRC317
  Backbone manufacturer: Broad Institute Genetic Perturbation Platform
  Backbone size w/o insert (bp): 8264
  Vector type: Mammalian Expression, Lentiviral
  Selectable markers: Puromycin
Growth in bacteria
  Bacterial resistance: Ampicillin, 100 μg/mL
  Growth temperature: 37°C
  Growth strain: NEB Stable
  Copy number: High Copy
Gene/Insert
  Gene/Insert name: ZNF688
  Species: H. sapiens (human)
  Insert size (bp): 932
  Entrez Gene: ZNF688
  Promoter: EF1a
  Cloning method: Unknown
  Sequencing primers: 5′ GGGTGGAGACTGAAGTTAGGCCAG; 3′ CACATAGCGTAAAAGGAGCAACATAG
Terms and licenses: Academic/Nonprofit Terms; Industry Terms: Not Available to Industry
Depositor comments: NM_145271,ENST00000223459 . The transcription factor ORF portion of this plasmid was synthesized by Genewiz. Please test multiple small colonies in case of plasmid recombination. To make this collection available in a timely manner, a portion of this collection was not fully sequenced by Addgene. If an Addgene verified full plasmid sequence is not available, please contact us prior to placing an order to request the full sequence.
How to cite: TFORF1561 was a gift from Feng Zhang (Addgene plasmid # 143520 ; http://n2t.net/addgene:143520 ; RRID:Addgene_143520)
