>Addgene plasmid #143520 | TFORF1561 | depositor partial sequence | sequence record 282690 | Insert
ACCGCCACCATGGCGCCGCCCCCAGCCCCGCTCCTGGCGCCGAGGCCCGGGGAGACCCGGCCTGGTTGCA
GGAAGCCCGGGACTGTGAGCTTCGCGGACGTGGCCGTGTACTTCTCCCCGGAGGAGTGGGGCTGTCTGCG
GCCCGCGCAGAGGGCTCTGTACCGGGACGTGATGCAGGAGACCTACGGCCACCTGGGCGCGCTCGGATTC
CCAGGCCCCAAACCAGCCCTCATCTCTTGGATGGAACAGGAGAGTGAGGCTTGGAGCCCCGCCGCCCAGG
ATCCTGAGAAGGGGGAAAGACTGGGAGGAGCTCGGAGAGGAGATGTCCCAAACAGGAAGGAAGAGGAACC
GGAGGAAGTCCCAAGAGCCAAAGGGCCTAGAAAGGCTCCTGTGAAGGAGAGTCCTGAAGTGCTGGTGGAA
CGCAACCCTGACCCAGCTATTAGCGTGGCCCCGGCACGGGCACAGCCACCCAAAAATGCTGCCTGGGACC
CGACCACAGGAGCACAGCCCCCGGCACCCATACCCAGCATGGATGCTCAGGCCGGCCAGCGGCGCCACGT
GTGCACGGACTGCGGCCGCCGCTTCACCTACCCCTCACTGCTGGTCAGCCACAGGCGCATGCACTCGGGG
GAGCGGCCTTTCCCCTGCCCCGAGTGTGGCATGCGCTTCAAGAGGAAGTTCGCAGTGGAAGCGCACCAGT
GGATCCACCGCTCCTGCTCCGGGGGGCGGCGGGGCCGGAGGCCTGGGATCCGGGCTGTGCCTCGGGCCCC
CGTCCGAGGTGACCGGGACCCGCCTGTGCTCTTCCGGCACTACCCAGACATCTTCGAGGAGTGCGGCTAG
TAATGAACTAGTCCGTAACTTGAAAGTATTTCGATTTCTTGGCTTTATATATCTTGTGGAAAGGACGACC
AGTCTCGATCAATCGCTCTTGC
