>Addgene plasmid #143520 | TFORF1561 | depositor partial sequence | sequence record 282691 | Barcode
CCAGTCTCGATCAATCGCTCTTGC
